Addgene plasmid #191109: pAAV-CAG-UnaG-P2A-FusionRed
Purpose: Mammalian cell line expression plasmids for production of UnaG and FusionRed proteins
Depositing lab: Kiryl Piatkevich. Depositing organization: Westlake University. Publication: Enhanced small green fluorescent proteins as a multisensing platform for biosensor development. Liang GT, Lai C, Yue Z, Zhang H, Li D, Chen Z, Lu X, Tao L, Subach FV, Piatkevich KD. Front Bioeng Biotechnol. 2022 Oct 17;10:1039317. doi: 10.3389/fbioe.2022.1039317. eCollection 2022. PubMed 36324888.
Backbone
  Vector backbone: pAAV-CAG
  Backbone size w/o insert (bp): 5515
  Total vector size (bp): 5932
  Vector type: Mammalian Expression, AAV
Growth in bacteria
  Bacterial resistance: Ampicillin, 100 μg/mL
  Growth temperature: 37°C
  Growth strain: NEB Stable
  Copy number: High Copy
Gene/Insert
  Gene/Insert name: UnaG
  Species: Anguilla japonica
  Insert size (bp): 417
  Mutation: See depositor comments below
  GenBank ID: AB763906.1
  Promoter: chicken β-actin promoter
  Tag / fusion protein: FusionRed (C terminal on backbone)
  Cloning method: Restriction Enzyme; 5′ cloning site KpnI (unknown if destroyed); 3′ cloning site AgeI (unknown if destroyed)
  Sequencing primers: 5′ TCTTCTTTTTCCTACAGCTC; 3′ ATCAAGCTTATCGATaatca
Terms and licenses: Academic/Nonprofit Terms; Industry Terms: Not Available to Industry
Depositor comments: Please note: The plasmid contains a 149bp deletion that removes part of the 2nd ITR. This deletion is not expected to affect plasmid function.
How to cite: pAAV-CAG-UnaG-P2A-FusionRed was a gift from Kiryl Piatkevich (Addgene plasmid # 191109 ; http://n2t.net/addgene:191109 ; RRID:Addgene_191109)
