[The description below was written by a language model from this plasmid's Addgene catalogue record and pLannotate feature annotations shown in this document.]
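Description:
pAAV-CAG-UnaG-P2A-FusionRed is a mammalian expression plasmid built on a pAAV-CAG backbone, an AAV2-type transfer vector in which the expression cassette lies between inverted terminal repeats. It is maintained in E. coli as a high-copy plasmid through a ColE1/pUC-type origin with ampicillin selection (β-lactamase under its own promoter), and it also carries an f1 phage origin. The depositor notes a 149 bp deletion that removes part of the second ITR. This fits the feature table, where the ITR downstream of the cassette is annotated only as a short fragment, and it likely explains why the sequenced record (5,785 nt) is shorter than the catalogued total size (5,932 bp). The depositor does not expect the deletion to affect plasmid function, and the stated purpose is expression in mammalian cell lines; the record does not say whether the construct is still suitable for packaging into AAV particles.

The payload is driven by the CAG arrangement: a CMV enhancer fragment, the chicken β-actin promoter and a chimeric β-actin/β-globin intron. The short rabbit-type β-globin hit annotated as a coding fragment is most likely part of that intron's 3′ end. Downstream is the 417 bp coding sequence for UnaG, a bilirubin-dependent green fluorescent protein from the Japanese eel Anguilla japonica. It is followed by the red fluorescent protein FusionRed. The plasmid name indicates a P2A self-cleaving peptide in the unannotated gap between them, so one transcript should yield the two proteins separately and in roughly equal amounts. A WPRE and an SV40 polyadenylation signal complete the transcript. This layout lets FusionRed act as a co-expressed red reference for normalising UnaG green fluorescence, in line with the associated work on small green fluorescent proteins for biosensors.
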