Features (pLannotate 1.2.2; 18 found; start..end, strand, type, name):
     31..279     +  enhancer       CMV enhancer (fragment): human cytomegalovirus immediate early enhancer
    281..558     +  promoter       chicken β-actin promoter: No description available
    559..694     +  intron         hybrid intron (fragment): hybrid between chicken β-actin (CBA) and minute virus of mice (MMV) introns (Gray et al., 2011)
    783..913     +  intron         chimeric intron (fragment): chimera between introns from chicken β-actin and rabbit β-globin
    911..973     +  CDS            HBB (fragment): HBB_LEPEU - Experimental evidence at protein level: Swiss-Prot protein existence level 1. Involved in oxygen transport from the lung to the various peripheral tissues. From Lepus europaeus (European hare).
    985..1401    +  CDS            UnaG: UnaG is a basic (constitutively fluorescent) green fluorescent protein published in 2013, derived from Anguilla japonica. It has low acid sensitivity. It requires the cofactor bilirubin for fluorescence.
   1495..2190    +  CDS            FusionRed: FusionRed is a basic (constitutively fluorescent) red fluorescent protein published in 2012, derived from Entacmaea quadricolor. It has low acid sensitivity.
   2194..2218    +  misc_feature   MCS (fragment): pBluescript multiple cloning site
   2218..2806    +  misc_feature   WPRE: woodchuck hepatitis virus posttranscriptional regulatory element
   2849..2970    -  polyA_signal   SV40 poly(A) signal: SV40 polyadenylation signal
   2993..3061    -  CDS            large T antigen (fragment): large T antigen from SV40 (simian virus 40)
   3132..3189    +  repeat_region  AAV2 ITR (fragment): inverted terminal repeat of adeno-associated virus serotype 2 inverted
   3349..3937    -  rep_origin     ori: high-copy-number ColE1/pMB1/pBR322/pUC origin of replication
   4108..4968    -  CDS            AmpR: β-lactamase; bla; confers resistance to ampicillin, carbenicillin, and related antibiotics
   4969..5073    -  promoter       AmpR promoter: bla
   5126..5554    -  rep_origin     f1 ori (sequence partly withheld): f1 bacteriophage origin of replication; arrow indicates direction of (+) strand synthesis
   5559..5628    -  CDS            lacZα (fragment): LacZα fragment of β-galactosidase; lacZ fragment
   5623..5755    -  repeat_region  AAV2 ITR (fragment): inverted terminal repeat of adeno-associated virus serotype 2 inverted
>Addgene plasmid #191109 | pAAV-CAG-UnaG-P2A-FusionRed | addgene full sequence | sequence record 375333 | Addgene NGS Result
TATCTACGTAGCCATGCTCTAGGAAGAGTACCATTGACGTCAATAATGACGTATGTTCCCATAGTAACGC
CAATAGGGACTTTCCATTGACGTCAATGGGTGGAGTATTTACGGTAAACTGCCCACTTGGCAGTACATCA
AGTGTATCATATGCCAAGTACGCCCCCTATTGACGTCAATGACGGTAAATGGCCCGCCTGGCATTATGCC
CAGTACATGACCTTATGGGACTTTCCTACTTGGCAGTACATCTACGTATTAGTCATCGCTATTACCATGG
TCGAGGTGAGCCCCACGTTCTGCTTCACTCTCCCCATCTCCCCCCCCTCCCCACCCCCAATTTTGTATTT
ATTTATTTTTTAATTATTTTGTGCAGCGATGGGGGCGGGGGGGGGGGGGGGGCGCGCGCCRGGSGGGGSG
GGGSGGGGSGRGGGGSGGGGSGGGGCGAGGCGGAGAGGTGCGGCGGCAGCCAATCAGAGCGGCGCGCTCC
GAAAGTTTCCTTTTATGGCGAGGCGGCGGCGGCGGCGGCCCTATAAAAAGCGAAGCGCGCGGCGGGCGGG
AGTCGCTGCGCGCTGCCTTCGCCCCGTGCCCCGCTCCGCCGCCGCCTCGCGCCGCCCGCCCCGGCTCTGA
CTGACCGCGTTACTCCCACAGGTGAGCGGGCGGGACGGCCCTTCTCCTCCGGGCTGTAATTAGCGCTTGG
TTTAATGACGGCTTGTTTCTTTTCTGTGGCTGCGTGAAAGCCTTGAGGGGCTCCGGGAGGGCCCTTTGTG
CGGGGGGAGCGGCTCGGGGCTGTCCGCGGGGGGACGGCTGCCTTCGGGGGGGACGGGGCAGGGCGGGGTT
CGGCTTCTGGCGTGTGACCGGCGGCTCTAGAGCCTCTGCTAACCATGTTCATGCCTTCTTCTTTTTCCTA
CAGCTCCTGGGCAACGTGCTGGTTATTGTGCTGTCTCATCATTTTGGCAAAGAATTGGATCCGGTACCGC
CACCATGGTCGAGAAATTCGTGGGGACTTGGAAAATCGCAGACTCACATAACTTCGGAGAATACCTGAAA
GCAATCGGGGCACCTAAAGAGCTGTCTGACGGCGGGGATGCCACCACACCAACTCTGTACATCAGTCAGA
AGGACGGCGATAAAATGACCGTGAAGATTGAGAACGGGCCCCCTACCTTCCTGGACACACAGGTGAAGTT
TAAACTGGGCGAGGAGTTCGACGAGTTTCCCAGCGATCGGAGAAAGGGAGTGAAATCCGTGGTCAATCTG
GTCGGCGAAAAACTGGTGTACGTCCAGAAATGGGATGGCAAGGAGACTACCTATGTGCGAGAAATCAAGG
ACGGGAAACTGGTGGTCACACTGACTATGGGAGATGTGGTCGCCGTGAGATCCTATAGGCGCGCTACAGA
ACGACCGGTTCACGTGGGAAGTGGGGCTACAAACTTCTCACTGCTGAAACAGGCCGGGGATGTGGAGGAA
AACCCAGGACCACACGTGACTAGTATGGTGAGCGAGCTGATTAAGGAGAACATGCCCATGAAGCTGTACA
TGGAGGGCACCGTGAACAACCACCACTTCAAGTGCACATCCGAGGGCGAAGGCAAGCCCTACGAGGGCAC
CCAGACCATGAGAATCAAGGTCGTCGAGGGCGGCCCTCTCCCCTTCGCCTTCGACATCCTGGCTACCAGC
TTCATGTACGGCAGCAGAACCTTCATCAAGCACCCTCCGGGCATCCCCGACTTCTTTAAGCAGTCCTTCC
CTGAGGGCTTCACATGGGAGAGAGTCACCACATACGAAGACGGGGGCGTGCTGACCGCTACCCAGGACAC
CAGCCTCCAGGACGGCTGCCTCATCTACAACGTCAAGGTTAGAGGGGTGAACTTCCCAGCCAACGGCCCT
GTGATGCAGAAGAAAACACTCGGCTGGGAGGCCTCCACCGAGACGATGTACCCTGCTGACGGAGGACTGG
AAGGCGCATGTGACATGGCTCTGAAGCTCGTGGGAGGAGGACACCTGATCTGCAACCTTGAGACAACATA
CAGATCCAAGAAACCCGCTACGAACCTCAAGATGCCCGGCGTCTACAACGTGGACCACAGACTGGAAAGA
ATCAAGGAGGCCGACGATGAGACATACGTCGAGCAGCACGAGGTGGCTGTGGCCAGATACTCTACTGGTG
GCGCTGGTGATGGAGGTAAATAAGAATTCGATATCAAGCTTATCGATAATCAACCTCTGGATTACAAAAT
TTGTGAAAGATTGACTGGTATTCTTAACTATGTTGCTCCTTTTACGCTATGTGGATACGCTGCTTTAATG
CCTTTGTATCATGCTATTGCTTCCCGTATGGCTTTCATTTTCTCCTCCTTGTATAAATCCTGGTTGCTGT
CTCTTTATGAGGAGTTGTGGCCCGTTGTCAGGCAACGTGGCGTGGTGTGCACTGTGTTTGCTGACGCAAC
CCCCACTGGTTGGGGCATTGCCACCACCTGTCAGCTCCTTTCCGGGACTTTCGCTTTCCCCCTCCCTATT
GCCACGGCGGAACTCATCGCCGCCTGCCTTGCCCGCTGCTGGACAGGGGCTCGGCTGTTGGGCACTGACA
ATTCCGTGGTGTTGTCGGGGAAATCATCGTCCTTTCCTTGGCTGCTCGCCTGTGTTGCCACCTGGATTCT
GCGCGGGACGTCCTTCTGCTACGTCCCTTCGGCCCTCAATCCAGCGGACCTTCCTTCCCGCGGCCTGCTG
CCGGCTCTGCGGCCTCTTCCGCGTCTTCGCCTTCGCCCTCAGACGAGTCGGATCTCCCTTTGGGCCGCCT
CCCCGCATCGATACCGTCGACCCGGGCGGCCGCTTCGAGCAGACATGATAAGATACATTGATGAGTTTGG
ACAAACCACAACTAGAATGCAGTGAAAAAAATGCTTTATTTGTGAAATTTGTGATGCTATTGCTTTATTT
GTAACCATTATAAGCTGCAATAAACAAGTTAACAACAACAATTGCATTCATTTTATGTTTCAGGTTCAGG
GGGAGATGTGGGAGGTTTTTTAAAGCAAGTAAAACCTCTACAAATGTGGTAAAATCGATAAGGATCTTCC
TAGAGCATGGCTACGTAGATAAGTAGCATGGCGGGTTAATCATTAACTACAAGGAACCCCTAGTGATGGA
GTTGGCCACTCCCTCTCTGCGCGCTCGCTCGCTCACTGACTCGCTGCGCTCGGTCGTTCGGCTGCGGCGA
GCGGTATCAGCTCACTCAAAGGCGGTAATACGGTTATCCACAGAATCAGGGGATAACGCAGGAAAGAACA
TGTGAGCAAAAGGCCAGCAAAAGGCCAGGAACCGTAAAAAGGCCGCGTTGCTGGCGTTTTTCCATAGGCT
CCGCCCCCCTGACGAGCATCACAAAAATCGACGCTCAAGTCAGAGGTGGCGAAACCCGACAGGACTATAA
AGATACCAGGCGTTTCCCCCTGGAAGCTCCCTCGTGCGCTCTCCTGTTCCGACCCTGCCGCTTACCGGAT
ACCTGTCCGCCTTTCTCCCTTCGGGAAGCGTGGCGCTTTCTCATAGCTCACGCTGTAGGTATCTCAGTTC
GGTGTAGGTCGTTCGCTCCAAGCTGGGCTGTGTGCACGAACCCCCCGTTCAGCCCGACCGCTGCGCCTTA
TCCGGTAACTATCGTCTTGAGTCCAACCCGGTAAGACACGACTTATCGCCACTGGCAGCAGCCACTGGTA
ACAGGATTAGCAGAGCGAGGTATGTAGGCGGTGCTACAGAGTTCTTGAAGTGGTGGCCTAACTACGGCTA
CACTAGAAGAACAGTATTTGGTATCTGCGCTCTGCTGAAGCCAGTTACCTTCGGAAAAAGAGTTGGTAGC
TCTTGATCCGGCAAACAAACCACCGCTGGTAGCGGTGGTTTTTTTGTTTGCAAGCAGCAGATTACGCGCA
GAAAAAAAGGATCTCAAGAAGATCCTTTGATCTTTTCTACGGGGTCTGACGCTCAGTGGAACGAAAACTC
ACGTTAAGGGATTTTGGTCATGAGATTATCAAAAAGGATCTTCACCTAGATCCTTTTAAATTAAAAATGA
AGTTTTAAATCAATCTAAAGTATATATGAGTAAACTTGGTCTGACAGTTACCAATGCTTAATCAGTGAGG
CACCTATCTCAGCGATCTGTCTATTTCGTTCATCCATAGTTGCCTGACTCCCCGTCGTGTAGATAACTAC
GATACGGGAGGGCTTACCATCTGGCCCCAGTGCTGCAATGATACCGCGAGACCCACGCTCACCGGCTCCA
GATTTATCAGCAATAAACCAGCCAGCCGGAAGGGCCGAGCGCAGAAGTGGTCCTGCAACTTTATCCGCCT
CCATCCAGTCTATTAATTGTTGCCGGGAAGCTAGAGTAAGTAGTTCGCCAGTTAATAGTTTGCGCAACGT
TGTTGCCATTGCTACAGGCATCGTGGTGTCACGCTCGTCGTTTGGTATGGCTTCATTCAGCTCCGGTTCC
CAACGATCAAGGCGAGTTACATGATCCCCCATGTTGTGCAAAAAAGCGGTTAGCTCCTTCGGTCCTCCGA
TCGTTGTCAGAAGTAAGTTGGCCGCAGTGTTATCACTCATGGTTATGGCAGCACTGCATAATTCTCTTAC
TGTCATGCCATCCGTAAGATGCTTTTCTGTGACTGGTGAGTACTCAACCAAGTCATTCTGAGAATAGTGT
ATGCGGCGACCGAGTTGCTCTTGCCCGGCGTCAATACGGGATAATACCGCGCCACATAGCAGAACTTTAA
AAGTGCTCATCATTGGAAAACGTTCTTCGGGGCGAAAACTCTCAAGGATCTTACCGCTGTTGAGATCCAG
TTCGATGTAACCCACTCGTGCACCCAACTGATCTTCAGCATCTTTTACTTTCACCAGCGTTTCTGGGTGA
GCAAAAACAGGAAGGCAAAATGCCGCAAAAAAGGGAATAAGGGCGACACGGAAATGTTGAATACTCATAC
TCTTCCTTTTTCAATATTATTGAAGCATTTATCAGGGTTATTGTCTCATGAGCGGATACATATTTGAATG
TATTTAGAAAAATAAACAAATAGGGGTTCCGCGCACATTTCCCCGAAAAGTGCCACCTAAATTGTAAGCG
TTAATATTTTGTTAAAATTCGCGTTAAATTTTTGTTAAATCAGCTCATTTTTTAACCAATAGGCCGAAAT
CGGCAAAATCCCTTATAAATCAAAAGAATAGACCGAGATAGGGT
[37 nt withheld, positions 5225-5261]
AAAGAACGTGGACTCCAACGTCAAAGG
[49 nt withheld, positions 5289-5337]
T
[91 nt withheld, positions 5339-5429]
G
[124 nt withheld, positions 5431-5554]
CCCATTCGCCATTCAGGCTGCGCAACTGTTGGGAAGGGCGATCGGTGCGGGCCTCTTCGCTATTACGCCA
GCTGCGCGCTCGCTCGCTCACTGAGGCCGCCCGGGCAAAGCCCGGGCGTCGGGCGACCTTTGGTCGCCCG
GCCTCAGTGAGCGAGCGAGCGCGCAGAGAGGGAGTGGCCAACTCCATCACTAGGGGTTCCTTGTAGTTAA
TGATTAACCCGCCATGCTACT
